>Addgene plasmid #86072 | GST-RP2 | addgene full sequence | sequence record 177985 | Addgene NGS Result
GATCTTCTTGAGATCCTTTTTTTCTGCGCGTAATCTGCTGCTTGCAAACAAAAAAACCACCGCTACCAGC
GGTGGTTTGTTTGCCGGATCAAGAGCTACCAACTCTTTTTCCGAAGGTAACTGGCTTCAGCAGAGCGCAG
ATACCAAATACTGTCCTTCTAGTGTAGCCGTAGTTAGGCCACCACTTCAAGAACTCTGTAGCACCGCCTA
CATACCTCGCTCTGCTAATCCTGTTACCAGTGGCTGCTGCCAGTGGCGATAAGTCGTGTCTTACCGGGTT
GGACTCAAGACGATAGTTACCGGATAAGGCGCAGCGGTCGGGCTGAACGGGGGGTTCGTGCACACAGCCC
AGCTTGGAGCGAACGACCTACACCGAACTGAGATACCTACAGCGTGAGCTATGAGAAAGCGCCACGCTTC
CCGAAGGGAGAAAGGCGGACAGGTATCCGGTAAGCGGCAGGGTCGGAACAGGAGAGCGCACGAGGGAGCT
TCCAGGGGGAAACGCCTGGTATCTTTATAGTCCTGTCGGGTTTCGCCACCTCTGACTTGAGCGTCGATTT
TTGTGATGCTCGTCAGGGGGGCGGAGCCTATGGAAAAACGCCAGCAACGCGGCCTTTTTACGGTTCCTGG
CCTTTTGCTGGCCTTTTGCTCACATGTTCTTTCCTGCGTTATCCCCTGATTCTGTGGATAACCGTATTAC
CGCCTTTGAGTGAGCTGATACCGCTCGCCGCAGCCGAACGACCGAGCGCAGCGAGTCAGTGAGCGAGGAA
GCGGAAGAGCGCCTGATGCGGTATTTTCTCCTTACGCATCTGTGCGGTATTTCACACCGCATAAATTCCG
ACACCATCGAATGGCGCAAAACCTTTCGCGGTATGGCATGATAGCGCCCGGAAGAGAGTCAATTCAGGGT
GGTGAATGTGAAACCAGTAACGTTATACGATGTCGCAGAGTATGCCGGTGTCTCTTATCAGACCGTTTCC
CGCGTGGTGAACCAGGCCAGCCACGTTTCTGCGAAAACGCGGGAAAAAGTGGAAGCGGCGATGGCGGAGC
TGAATTACATTCCCAACCGCGTGGCACAACAACTGGCGGGCAAACAGTCGTTGCTGATTGGCGTTGCCAC
CTCCAGTCTGGCCCTGCACGCGCCGTCGCAAATTGTCGCGGCGATTAAATCTCGCGCCGATCAACTGGGT
GCCAGCGTGGTGGTGTCGATGGTAGAACGAAGCGGCGTCGAAGCCTGTAAAGCGGCGGTGCACAATCTTC
TCGCGCAACGCGTCAGTGGGCTGATCATTAACTATCCGCTGGATGACCAGGATGCCATTGCTGTGGAAGC
TGCCTGCACTAATGTTCCGGCGTTATTTCTTGATGTCTCTGACCAGACACCCATCAACAGTATTATTTTC
TCCCATGAAGACGGTACGCGACTGGGCGTGGAGCATCTGGTCGCATTGGGTCACCAGCAAATCGCGCTGT
TAGCGGGCCCATTAAGTTCTGTCTCGGCGCGTCTGCGTCTGGCTGGCTGGCATAAATATCTCACTCGCAA
TCAAATTCAGCCGATAGCGGAACGGGAAGGCGACTGGAGTGCCATGTCCGGTTTTCAACAAACCATGCAA
ATGCTGAATGAGGGCATCGTTCCCACTGCGATGCTGGTTGCCAACGATCAGATGGCGCTGGGCGCAATGC
GCGCCATTACCGAGTCCGGGCTGCGCGTTGGTGCGGATATCTCGGTAGTGGGATACGACGATACCGAAGA
CAGCTCATGTTATATCCCGCCGTTAACCACCATCAAACAGGATTTTCGCCTGCTGGGGCAAACCAGCGTG
GACCGCTTGCTGCAACTCTCTCAGGGCCAGGCGGTGAAGGGCAATCAGCTGTTGCCCGTCTCACTGGTGA
AAAGAAAAACCACCCTGGCGCCCAATACGCAAACCGCCTCTCCCCGCGCGTTGGCCGATTCATTAATGCA
GCTGGCACGACAGGTTTCCCGACTGGAAAGCGGGCAGTGAGCGCAACGCAATTAATGTAAGTTAGCTCAC
TCATTAGGCACCCCAGGCTTTACACTTTATGCTTCCGGCTCGTATGTTGTGTGGAATTGTGAGCGGATAA
CAATTTCACACAGGAAACAGCTATGACCATGATTACGGATTCACTGGCCGTCGTTTTACAACGTCGTGAC
TGGGAAAACCCTGGCGTTACCCAACTTAATCGCCTTGCAGCACATCCCCCTTTCGCCAGCTGGCGTAATA
GCGAAGAGGCCCGCACCGATCGCCCTTCCCAACAGTTGCGCAGCCTGAATGGCGAATGGCGCTTTGCCTG
GTTTCCGGCACCAGAAGCGGTGCCGGAAAGCTGGCTGGAGTGCGATCTTCCTGAGGCCGATACTGTCGTC
GTCCCCTCAAACTGGCAGATGCACGGTTACGATGCGCCCATCTACACCAACGTGACCTATCCCATTACGG
TCAATCCGCCGTTTGTTCCCACGGAGAATCCGACGGGTTGTTACTCGCTCACATTTAATGTTGATGAAAG
CTGGCTACAGGAAGGCCAGACGCGAATTATTTTTGATGGCGTTGGAATTAGCTTATCGACTGCACGGTGC
ACCAATGCTTCTGGCGTCAGGCAGCCATCGGAAGCTGTGGTATGGCTGTGCAGGTCGTAAATCACTGCAT
AATTCGTGTCGCTCAAGGCGCACTCCCGTTCTGGATAATGTTTTTTGCGCCGACATCATAACGGTTCTGG
CAAATATTCTGAAATGAGCTGTTGACAATTAATCATCGGCTCGTATAATGTGTGGAATTGTGAGCGGATA
ACAATTTCACACAGGAAACAGTATTCATGTCCCCTATACTAGGTTATTGGAAAATTAAGGGCCTTGTGCA
ACCCACTCGACTTCTTTTGGAATATCTTGAAGAAAAATATGAAGAGCATTTGTATGAGCGCGATGAAGGT
GATAAATGGCGAAACAAAAAGTTTGAATTGGGTTTGGAGTTTCCCAATCTTCCTTATTATATTGATGGTG
ATGTTAAATTAACACAGTCTATGGCCATCATACGTTATATAGCTGACAAGCACAACATGTTGGGTGGTTG
TCCAAAAGAGCGTGCAGAGATTTCAATGCTTGAAGGAGCGGTTTTGGATATTAGATACGGTGTTTCGAGA
ATTGCATATAGTAAAGACTTTGAAACTCTCAAAGTTGATTTTCTTAGCAAGCTACCTGAAATGCTGAAAA
TGTTCGAAGATCGTTTATGTCATAAAACATATTTAAATGGTGATCATGTAACCCATCCTGACTTCATGTT
GTATGACGCTCTTGATGTTGTTTTATACATGGACCCAATGTGCCTGGATGCGTTCCCAAAATTAGTTTGT
TTTAAAAAACGTATTGAAGCTATCCCACAAATTGATAAGTACTTGAAATCCAGCAAGTATATAGCATGGC
CTTTGCAGGGCTGGCAAGCCACGTTTGGTGGTGGCGACCATCCTCCAAAATCGGATCTGGTTCCGCGTGG
ATCCCCGGAATTCATGGGCTGCTTCTTCTCCAAGAGACGGAAGGCTGACAAGGAGTCGCGGCCCGAGAAC
GAGGAGGAGCGGCCAAAGCAGTACAGCTGGGATCAGCGCGAGAAGGTTGATCCAAAAGACTACATGTTCA
GTGGACTGAAGGATGAAACAGTAGGTCGCTTACCTGGGACGGTAGCAGGACAACAGTTTCTCATTCAAGA
CTGTGAGAACTGTAACATCTATATTTTTGATCACTCTGCTACAGTTACCATTGATGACTGTACTAACTGC
ATAATTTTTCTGGGACCCGTGAAAGGCAGCGTGTTTTTCCGGAATTGCAGAGATTGCAAGTGCACATTAG
CCTGCCAACAATTTCGTGTGCGAGATTGTAGAAAGCTGGAAGTCTTTTTGTGTTGTGCCACTCAACCCAT
CATTGAGTCTTCCTCAAATATCAAATTTGGATGTTTTCAATGGTACTATCCTGAATTAGCTTTCCAGTTC
AAAGATGCAGGGCTAAGTATCTTCAACAATACATGGAGTAACATTCATGACTTTACACCTGTGTCAGGAG
AACTCAACTGGAGCCTTCTTCCAGAAGATGCTGTGGTTCAGGACTATGTTCCTATACCTACTACCGAAGA
GCTCAAAGCTGTTCGTGTTTCCACAGAAGCCAATAGAAGCATTGTTCCAATATCCCGGGGTCAGAGACAG
AAGAGCAGCGATGAATCATGCTTAGTGGTATTATTTGCTGGTGATTACACTATTGCAAATGCCAGAAAAC
TAATTGATGAGATGGTTGGTAAAGGCTTTTTCCTAGTTCAGACAAAGGAAGTGTCCATGAAAGCTGAGGA
TGCTCAAAGGGTTTTTCGGGAAAAAGCACCTGACTTCCTTCCTCTTCTGAACAAAGGTCCTGTTATTGCC
TTGGAGTTTAATGGGGATGGTGCTGTAGAAGTATGTCAACTTATTGTAAACGAGATATTCAATGGGACCA
AGATGTTTGTATCTGAAAGCAAGGAGACGGCATCTGGAGATGTAGACAGCTTCTACAACTTTGCTGATAT
ACAGATGGGAATAGTCGACTCGAGCGGCCGCATCGTGACTGACTGACGATCTGCCTCGCGCGTTTCGGTG
ATGACGGTGAAAACCTCTGACACATGCAGCTCCCGGAGACGGTCACAGCTTGTCTGTAAGCGGATGCCGG
GAGCAGACAAGCCCGTCAGGGCGCGTCAGCGGGTGTTGGCGGGTGTCGGGGCGCAGCCATGACCCAGTCA
CGTAGCGATAGCGGAGTGTATAATTCTTGAAGACGAAAGGGCCTCGTGATACGCCTATTTTTATAGGTTA
ATGTCATGATAATAATGGTTTCTTAGACGTCAGGTGGCACTTTTCGGGGAAATGTGCGCGGAACCCCTAT
TTGTTTATTTTTCTAAATACATTCAAATATGTATCCGCTCATGAGACAATAACCCTGATAAATGCTTCAA
TAATATTGAAAAAGGAAGAGTATGAGTATTCAACATTTCCGTGTCGCCCTTATTCCCTTTTTTGCGGCAT
TTTGCCTTCCTGTTTTTGCTCACCCAGAAACGCTGGTGAAAGTAAAAGATGCTGAAGATCAGTTGGGTGC
ACGAGTGGGTTACATCGAACTGGATCTCAACAGCGGTAAGATCCTTGAGAGTTTTCGCCCCGAAGAACGT
TTTCCAATGATGAGCACTTTTAAAGTTCTGCTATGTGGCGCGGTATTATCCCGTGTTGACGCCGGGCAAG
AGCAACTCGGTCGCCGCATACACTATTCTCAGAATGACTTGGTTGAGTACTCACCAGTCACAGAAAAGCA
TCTTACGGATGGCATGACAGTAAGAGAATTATGCAGTGCTGCCATAACCATGAGTGATAACACTGCGGCC
AACTTACTTCTGACAACGATCGGAGGACCGAAGGAGCTAACCGCTTTTTTGCACAACATGGGGGATCATG
TAACTCGCCTTGATCGTTGGGAACCGGAGCTGAATGAAGCCATACCAAACGACGAGCGTGACACCACGAT
GCCTGCAGCAATGGCAACAACGTTGCGCAAACTATTAACTGGCGAACTACTTACTCTAGCTTCCCGGCAA
CAATTAATAGACTGGATGGAGGCGGATAAAGTTGCAGGACCACTTCTGCGCTCGGCCCTTCCGGCTGGCT
GGTTTATTGCTGATAAATCTGGAGCCGGTGAGCGTGGGTCTCGCGGTATCATTGCAGCACTGGGGCCAGA
TGGTAAGCCCTCCCGTATCGTAGTTATCTACACGACGGGGAGTCAGGCAACTATGGATGAACGAAATAGA
CAGATCGCTGAGATAGGTGCCTCACTGATTAAGCATTGGTAACTGTCAGACCAAGTTTACTCATATATAC
TTTAGATTGATTTAAAACTTCATTTTTAATTTAAAAGGATCTAGGTGAAGATCCTTTTTGATAATCTCAT
GACCAAAATCCCTTAACGTGAGTTTTCGTTCCACTGAGCGTCAGACCCCGTAGAAAAGATCAAAG
Features (pLannotate 1.2.2; 17 found; start..end, strand, type, name):
      8..596     +  rep_origin     ori: high-copy-number ColE1/pMB1/pBR322/pUC origin of replication
    782..833     -  misc_feature   bom (fragment): basis of mobility region from pBR322
    840..917     +  promoter       lacI promoter: lacI
    918..2000    +  CDS            lacI: lac repressor; lacI; The lac repressor binds to the lac operator to inhibit transcription in E. coli. This inhibition can be relieved by adding lactose or isopropyl-β-D-thiogalactopyranoside (IPTG).
   2013..2034    +  protein_bind   CAP binding site: CAP binding activates transcription in the presence of cAMP. E. coli catabolite activator protein
   2049..2079    +  promoter       lac promoter: promoter for the E. coli lac operon
   2087..2103    +  protein_bind   lac operator: The lac repressor binds to the lac operator to inhibit transcription in E. coli. This inhibition can be relieved by adding lactose or isopropyl-β-D-thiogalactopyranoside (IPTG). lac repressor encoded by lacI
   2123..2296    +  CDS            lacZα: LacZα fragment of β-galactosidase; lacZ fragment
   2560..2676    -  CDS            yciV (fragment): RNAAM_ECOLI - Also known as trpH From Escherichia coli (strain K12).
   2752..2780    +  promoter       tac promoter: strong E. coli promoter; hybrid between the trp and lac UV5 promoters
   2788..2804    +  protein_bind   lac operator: The lac repressor binds to the lac operator to inhibit transcription in E. coli. This inhibition can be relieved by adding lactose or isopropyl-β-D-thiogalactopyranoside (IPTG). lac repressor encoded by lacI
   2827..3480    +  CDS            GST26_SCHJA: Experimental evidence at protein level: Swiss-Prot protein existence level 1. GST isoenzymes appear to play a central role in the parasite detoxification system. Other functions are also suspected including a role in increasing the solubility of haematin in the parasite gut. From Schistosoma japonicum (Blood fluke).
   3514..4563    +  CDS            RP2: XRP2_HUMAN - Experimental evidence at protein level: Swiss-Prot protein existence level 1. Acts as a GTPase-activating protein (GAP) involved in trafficking between the Golgi and the ciliary membrane. Involved in localization of proteins, such as NPHP3, to the cilium membrane by inducing hydrolysis of GTP ARL3, leading to the release of UNC119 (or UNC119B). Acts as a GTPase-activating protein (GAP) for tubulin in concert with tubulin-specific chaperone C, but does not enhance tubulin heterodimerization. Acts as guanine nucleotide dissociation inhibitor towards ADP-ribosylation factor-like prot
   4601..4640    +  CDS            rop (fragment): Rop protein, which maintains plasmids at low copy number; rop
   4742..4782    +  misc_feature   bom (fragment): basis of mobility region from pBR322
   4887..4991    +  promoter       AmpR promoter: bla
   4992..5852    +  CDS            AmpR: β-lactamase; bla; confers resistance to ampicillin, carbenicillin, and related antibiotics
