[The description below was written by a language model from this plasmid's Addgene catalogue record and pLannotate feature annotations shown in this document.]
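Description:
GST-RP2 is a bacterial expression plasmid of about 6.0 kb, built on the pGEX-4T1 backbone, that produces human retinitis pigmentosa 2 protein (RP2) fused at its N terminus to glutathione S-transferase. It replicates in E. coli from a ColE1/pMB1-type origin and is selected with ampicillin through the β-lactamase (AmpR) gene and its native promoter. The catalogue lists it as low copy, although the annotation software labels the origin generically as high-copy. Only short fragments of rop and of the pBR322 bom region are detected.

The expression cassette is driven by the tac promoter, a strong trp/lac hybrid, followed by a lac operator. The plasmid also carries its own lacI gene and promoter, so the lac repressor keeps transcription off until it is relieved by IPTG. Downstream lies the 26 kDa Schistosoma japonicum GST coding sequence, followed after a short linker by the roughly 1.05 kb RP2 open reading frame. The insert was cloned between EcoRI and SalI sites, both of which are retained, and was derived from a pDONR223 RP2 entry clone. A leftover lac promoter/operator and lacZα segment and a small yciV fragment are backbone remnants with no evident role in expression.

RP2 is annotated as a GTPase-activating protein for ARL3 involved in trafficking from the Golgi to the ciliary membrane. The GST fusion allows the recombinant protein to be captured on glutathione resin for purification or pull-down interaction assays. That fits the associated study of ciliary targeting signals and their complex with transportin1 and Rab8, though the record itself states only that the plasmid is for bacterial expression of GST-tagged RP2.
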