Addgene plasmid #86072: GST-RP2
Purpose: A bacterial expression plasmid encoding retinitis pigmentosa 2 (RP2) with N-terminus GST-tag.
Depositing lab: Lei Lu. Depositing organization: Nanyang Technological University. Publication: A ternary complex comprising transportin1, Rab8 and the ciliary targeting signal directs proteins to ciliary membranes. Madugula V, Lu L. J Cell Sci. 2016 Oct 15;129(20):3922-3934. Epub 2016 Sep 15. 10.1242/jcs.194019 PubMed 27633000.
Backbone
  Vector backbone: pGEX-4T1
  Backbone manufacturer: GE Healthcare
  Backbone size w/o insert (bp): 4969
  Total vector size (bp): 6015
  Vector type: Bacterial Expression
Growth in bacteria
  Bacterial resistance: Ampicillin, 100 μg/mL
  Growth temperature: 37°C
  Growth strain: DH5alpha
  Copy number: Low Copy
Gene/Insert
  Gene/Insert name: RP2 (alt name: retinitis pigmentosa 2)
  Species: H. sapiens (human)
  Entrez Gene: RP2 (a.k.a. DELXp11.3, NM23-H10, NME10, TBCCD2, XRP2)
  Promoter: tac
  Tag / fusion protein: GST (N terminal on insert)
  Cloning method: Restriction Enzyme; 5′ cloning site EcoRI (not destroyed); 3′ cloning site SalI (not destroyed)
  Sequencing primers: 5′ 5' GGCAAGCCACGTTTGGTG 3'; 3′ 5' GGAGCTGCATGTGTCAGAGG 3'
Resource information
  A portion of this plasmid was derived from a plasmid made by: The original RP2 gene was from addgene, clone pDONR223-RP2 (Plasmid #23636)
Terms and licenses: Academic/Nonprofit Terms; Industry Terms: Not Available to Industry
How to cite: GST-RP2 was a gift from Lei Lu (Addgene plasmid # 86072 ; http://n2t.net/addgene:86072 ; RRID:Addgene_86072)
